Addgene plasmid #35879: Wnt8A STOP
Depositing lab: Marian Waterman. Depositing organization: University of California, Irvine. Publication: A uniform human Wnt expression library reveals a shared secretory pathway and unique signaling activities. Najdi R, Proffitt K, Sprowl S, Kaur S, Yu J, Covey TM, Virshup DM, Waterman ML. Differentiation. 2012 Sep;84(2):203-13. doi: 10.1016/j.diff.2012.06.004. Epub 2012 Jul 9. PubMed 22784633.
Backbone
  Vector backbone: pENTR/D-TOPO
  Backbone manufacturer: Invitrogen
  Backbone size w/o insert (bp): 2580
  Vector type: Entry Vector
Growth in bacteria
  Bacterial resistance: Kanamycin, 50 μg/mL
  Growth temperature: 37°C
  Growth strain: DH5alpha
  Copy number: High Copy
Gene/Insert
  Gene/Insert name: Wnt8A (alt name: Wnt8A)
  Species: H. sapiens (human)
  Insert size (bp): 1062
  Mutation: Silent Mutation A (600) --> G
  Entrez Gene: Wnt8a (a.k.a. Stra11, Wnt-8A, Wnt-8D, Wnt8d)
  Cloning method: Restriction Enzyme
  Sequencing primers: 5′ M13 (-20)-FWD; 3′ M13-Reverse
Terms and licenses: Academic/Nonprofit Terms; Industry Terms: Not Available to Industry
How to cite: Wnt8A STOP was a gift from Marian Waterman (Addgene plasmid # 35879 ; http://n2t.net/addgene:35879 ; RRID:Addgene_35879)
