[The description below was written by a language model from this plasmid's Addgene catalogue record and pLannotate feature annotations shown in this document.]
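Description:
Wnt8A STOP is a Gateway entry clone built on the Invitrogen pENTR/D-TOPO backbone, carrying the human WNT8A open reading frame. It is a small bacterial plasmid of about 3.6 kb that is propagated in E. coli through a high-copy ColE1/pUC-type origin and selected with kanamycin through an aminoglycoside phosphotransferase (KanR) gene. As an entry vector it has no eukaryotic promoter. The insert is not meant to be expressed from this plasmid but to be transferred into destination vectors that supply the promoter and any tags.

The roughly 1.06 kb WNT8A coding sequence lies between attL1 and attL2, the recombination sites used in the Gateway LR Clonase reaction. This allows directional, in-frame transfer of the ORF into any attR-containing destination vector. The name suggests that the ORF keeps its stop codon, which would give untagged, native protein at the C-terminus after transfer, although the record does not spell this out. The insert carries one recorded silent A-to-G change at position 600, which does not alter the encoded protein. The rrnB T1 and T2 terminators upstream of attL1 shield the cloning site from read-through transcription in bacteria. A T7 promoter sits just beyond attL2 in the reverse orientation, facing back toward the insert. The short lacI and lacZα fragments in the annotation are backbone remnants. M13 forward and reverse primer sites flank the cassette for sequence verification.

WNT8A encodes a secreted ligand for Frizzled receptors that is involved in embryonic patterning. This clone belongs to a uniform human Wnt expression library made to compare secretion and signalling activity across Wnt family members.
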