Features (pLannotate 1.2.2; 10 found; start..end, strand, type, name):
    121..213     +  CDS            lacI (fragment): lac repressor; lacI; The lac repressor binds to the lac operator to inhibit transcription in E. coli. This inhibition can be relieved by adding lactose or isopropyl-β-D-thiogalactopyranoside (IPTG).
    268..295     -  terminator     rrnB T2 terminator: transcription terminator T2 from the E. coli rrnB gene
    427..470     +  terminator     rrnB T1 terminator: Escherichia coli rrnB; transcription terminator T1 from the E. coli rrnB gene
    517..553     -  CDS            lacZα (fragment): LacZα fragment of β-galactosidase; lacZ fragment
    569..668     +  protein_bind   attL1: mutant version of attL; recombination site for the Gateway® LR reaction LR Clonase™
    689..1741    +  CDS            WNT8A: WNT8A_HUMAN - Also known as WNT8D. Experimental evidence at protein level: Swiss-Prot protein existence level 1. Ligand for members of the frizzled family of seven transmembrane receptors. Plays a role in embryonic patterning. From Homo sapiens (Human).
   1767..1866    -  protein_bind   attL2: mutant version of attL; recombination site for the Gateway® LR reaction LR Clonase™
   1884..1902    -  promoter       T7 promoter: promoter for bacteriophage T7 RNA polymerase
   2036..2845    +  CDS            KanR: aminoglycoside phosphotransferase; aph(3')-Ia; confers resistance to kanamycin in bacteria or G418 (Geneticin®) in eukaryotes
   2992..3580    +  rep_origin     ori: high-copy-number ColE1/pMB1/pBR322/pUC origin of replication
>Addgene plasmid #35879 | Wnt8A STOP | depositor full sequence | sequence record 44145 | Wnt8A STOP sequence 3642 bps
CTTTCCTGCGTTATCCCCTGATTCTGTGGATAACCGTATTACCGCCTTTGAGTGAGCTGATACCGCTCGC
CGCAGCCGAACGACCGAGCGCAGCGAGTCAGTGAGCGAGGAAGCGGAAGAGCGCCCAATACGCAAACCGC
CTCTCCCCGCGCGTTGGCCGATTCATTAATGCAGCTGGCACGACAGGTTTCCCGACTGGAAAGCGGGCAG
TGAGCGCAACGCAATTAATACGCGTACCGCTAGCCAGGAAGAGTTTGTAGAAACGCAAAAAGGCCATCCG
TCAGGATGGCCTTCTGCTTAGTTTGATGCCTGGCAGTTTATGGCGGGCGTCCTGCCCGCCACCCTCCGGG
CCGTTGCTTCACAACGTTCAAATCCGCTCCCGGCGGATTTGTCCTACTCAGGAGAGCGTTCACCGACAAA
CAACAGATAAAACGAAAGGCCCAGTCTTCCGACTGAGCCTTTCGTTTTATTTGATGCCTGGCAGTTCCCT
ACTCTCGCGTTAACGCTAGCATGGATGTTTTCCCAGTCACGACGTTGTAAAACGACGGCCAGTCTTAAGC
TCGGGCCCCAAATAATGATTTTATTTTGACTGATAGTGACCTGTTCGTTGCAACAAATTGATGAGCAATG
CTTTTTTATAATGCCAACTTTGTACAAAAAAGCAGGCTCCGCGGCCGCCCCCTTCACCATGGGGAACCTG
TTTATGCTCTGGGCAGCTCTGGGCATATGCTGTGCTGCATTCAGTGCCTCTGCCTGGTCAGTGAACAATT
TCCTGATAACAGGTCCCAAGGCCTATCTGACCTACACGACTAGTGTGGCCTTGGGTGCCCAGAGTGGCAT
CGAGGAGTGCAAGTTCCAGTTTGCTTGGGAACGCTGGAACTGCCCTGAAAATGCTCTTCAGCTCTCCACC
CACAACAGGCTGAGAAGTGCTACCAGAGAGACTTCCTTCATACATGCTATCAGCTCTGCTGGAGTCATGT
ACATCATCACCAAGAACTGTAGCATGGGTGACTTCGAAAACTGTGGCTGTGATGGGTCAAACAATGGAAA
AACAGGAGGCCATGGCTGGATCTGGGGAGGCTGCAGCGACAATGTGGAATTTGGGGAAAGGATCTCCAAA
CTCTTTGTGGACAGTTTGGAGAAGGGGAAGGATGCCAGAGCCCTGATGAATCTTCACAACAACAGGGCCG
GCAGACTGGCAGTGAGAGCCACCATGAAAAGGACATGCAAATGTCATGGCATCTCTGGGAGCTGCAGCAT
ACAGACATGCTGGCTGCAGCTGGCTGAGTTCCGGGAGATGGGAGACTACCTAAAGGCCAAGTATGACCAG
GCGCTGAAAATTGAAATGGATAAGCGGCAGCTGAGAGCTGGGAACAGCGCCGAGGGCCACTGGGTGCCCG
CTGAGGCCTTCCTTCCTAGCGCAGAGGCGGAACTGATCTTTTTAGAGGAATCACCAGATTACTGTACCTG
CAATTCCAGCCTGGGCATCTATGGCACAGAGGGTCGTGAGTGCCTACAGAACAGCCACAACACATCCAGG
TGGGAGCGACGTAGCTGTGGGCGCCTGTGCACTGAGTGTGGGCTGCAGGTGGAAGAGAGGAAAACTGAGG
TCATAAGCAGCTGTAACTGCAAATTCCAGTGGTGCTGTACGGTCAAGTGTGACCAGTGTAGGCATGTGGT
GAGCAAGTATTACTGCGCACGCTCCCCAGGCAGTGCCCAGTCCCTGGGTAAGGGCAGTGCCTGAATTCTG
AAGGGTGGGCGCGCCGACCCAGCTTTCTTGTACAAAGTTGGCATTATAAGAAAGCATTGCTTATCAATTT
GTTGCAACGAACAGGTCACTATCAGTCAAAATAAAATCATTATTTGCCATCCAGCTGATATCCCCTATAG
TGAGTCGTATTACATGGTCATAGCTGTTTCCTGGCAGCTCTGGCCCGTGTCTCAAAATCTCTGATGTTAC
ATTGCACAAGATAAAAATATATCATCATGAACAATAAAACTGTCTGCTTACATAAACAGTAATACAAGGG
GTGTTATGAGCCATATTCAACGGGAAACGTCGAGGCCGCGATTAAATTCCAACATGGATGCTGATTTATA
TGGGTATAAATGGGCTCGCGATAATGTCGGGCAATCAGGTGCGACAATCTATCGCTTGTATGGGAAGCCC
GATGCGCCAGAGTTGTTTCTGAAACATGGCAAAGGTAGCGTTGCCAATGATGTTACAGATGAGATGGTCA
GACTAAACTGGCTGACGGAATTTATGCCTCTTCCGACCATCAAGCATTTTATCCGTACTCCTGATGATGC
ATGGTTACTCACCACTGCGATCCCCGGAAAAACAGCATTCCAGGTATTAGAAGAATATCCTGATTCAGGT
GAAAATATTGTTGATGCGCTGGCAGTGTTCCTGCGCCGGTTGCATTCGATTCCTGTTTGTAATTGTCCTT
TTAACAGCGATCGCGTATTTCGTCTCGCTCAGGCGCAATCACGAATGAATAACGGTTTGGTTGATGCGAG
TGATTTTGATGACGAGCGTAATGGCTGGCCTGTTGAACAAGTCTGGAAAGAAATGCATAAACTTTTGCCA
TTCTCACCGGATTCAGTCGTCACTCATGGTGATTTCTCACTTGATAACCTTATTTTTGACGAGGGGAAAT
TAATAGGTTGTATTGATGTTGGACGAGTCGGAATCGCAGACCGATACCAGGATCTTGCCATCCTATGGAA
CTGCCTCGGTGAGTTTTCTCCTTCATTACAGAAACGGCTTTTTCAAAAATATGGTATTGATAATCCTGAT
ATGAATAAATTGCAGTTTCATTTGATGCTCGATGAGTTTTTCTAATCAGAATTGGTTAATTGGTTGTAAC
ACTGGCAGAGCATTACGCTGACTTGACGGGACGGCGCAAGCTCATGACCAAAATCCCTTAACGTGAGTTA
CGCGTCGTTCCACTGAGCGTCAGACCCCGTAGAAAAGATCAAAGGATCTTCTTGAGATCCTTTTTTTCTG
CGCGTAATCTGCTGCTTGCAAACAAAAAAACCACCGCTACCAGCGGTGGTTTGTTTGCCGGATCAAGAGC
TACCAACTCTTTTTCCGAAGGTAACTGGCTTCAGCAGAGCGCAGATACCAAATACTGTCCTTCTAGTGTA
GCCGTAGTTAGGCCACCACTTCAAGAACTCTGTAGCACCGCCTACATACCTCGCTCTGCTAATCCTGTTA
CCAGTGGCTGCTGCCAGTGGCGATAAGTCGTGTCTTACCGGGTTGGACTCAAGACGATAGTTACCGGATA
AGGCGCAGCGGTCGGGCTGAACGGGGGGTTCGTGCACACAGCCCAGCTTGGAGCGAACGACCTACACCGA
ACTGAGATACCTACAGCGTGAGCATTGAGAAAGCGCCACGCTTCCCGAAGGGAGAAAGGCGGACAGGTAT
CCGGTAAGCGGCAGGGTCGGAACAGGAGAGCGCACGAGGGAGCTTCCAGGGGGAAACGCCTGGTATCTTT
ATAGTCCTGTCGGGTTTCGCCACCTCTGACTTGAGCGTCGATTTTTGTGATGCTCGTCAGGGGGGCGGAG
CCTATGGAAAAACGCCAGCAACGCGGCCTTTTTACGGTTCCTGGCCTTTTGCTGGCCTTTTGCTCACATG
TT
