>Addgene plasmid #35879 | Wnt8A STOP | addgene partial sequence | sequence record 44611 | M13rev
TCAGCTGGATGGCAAATAATGATTTTATTTTGACTGATAGTGACCTGTTCGTTGCAACAAATTGATAAGC
AATGCTTTCTTATAATGCCAACTTTGTACAAGAAAGCTGGGTCGGCGCGCCCACCCTTCAGAATTCAGGC
ACTGCCCTTACCCAGGGACTGGGCACTGCCTGGGGAGCGTGCGCAGTAATACTTGCTCACCACATGCCTA
CACTGGTCACACTTGACCGTACAGCACCACTGGAATTTGCAGTTACAGCTGCTTATGACCTCAGTTTTCC
TCTCTTCCACCTGCAGCCCACACTCAGTGCACAGGCGCCCACAGCTACGTCGCTCCCACCTGGATGTGTT
GTGGCTGTTCTGTAGGCACTCACGACCCTCTGTGCCATAGATGCCCAGGCTGGAATTGCAGGTACAGTAA
TCTGGTGATTCCTCTAAAAAGATCAGTTCCGCCTCTGCGCTAGGAAGGAAGGCCTCAGCGGGCACCCAGT
GGCCCTCGGCGCTGTTCCCAGCTCTCAGCTGCCGCTTATCCATTTCAATTTTCAGCGCCTGGTCATACTT
GGCCTTTAGGTAGTCTCCCATCTCCCGGAACTCAGCCAGCTGCAGCCAGCATGTCTGTATGCTGCAGCTC
CCAGAGATGCCATGACATTTGCATGTCCTTTTCATGGTGGCTCTCACTGCCAGTCTGCCGGCCCTGTTGT
TGTGAAGATTCATCAGGGCTCTGGCATCCTTCCCCTTCTCCAAACTGTCCACAAAGAGTTTGGAGATCCT
TTCCCCAAATTCCACATTGTCGCTGCAGCCTCCCCAGATCCAGCCATGGCCTCCTGTTTTTCCATTGTTT
GACCCATCACAGCCACAGTTTTCGAAGTCACCCATGCTACAGTTCTTGGTGAT
